Addgene plasmid #147623: pLNHA-C1-HsNot2-del344-380_T
Purpose: Mammalian Expression of DmNot2-del344-380
Depositing lab: Elisa Izaurralde. Depositing organization: Max Planck Institute for Developmental Biology. Publication: Structure and assembly of the NOT module of the human CCR4-NOT complex. Boland A, Chen Y, Raisch T, Jonas S, Kuzuoglu-Ozturk D, Wohlbold L, Weichenrieder O, Izaurralde E. Nat Struct Mol Biol. 2013 Nov;20(11):1289-97. doi: 10.1038/nsmb.2681. Epub 2013 Oct 13. PubMed 24121232.
Backbone
  Vector backbone: Unknown
  Vector type: Mammalian Expression
Growth in bacteria
  Bacterial resistance: Kanamycin, 50 μg/mL
  Growth temperature: 37°C
  Growth strain: DH5alpha
  Copy number: High Copy
Gene/Insert
  Gene/Insert name: DmNot2-del344-380 (alt name: CNOT2)
  Species: H. sapiens (human)
  Entrez Gene: Rga (a.k.a. Dmel_CG2161, CG2138, CG2161, Dmel\CG2161, NOT2, Not2, RGA, l(3)03834, not2)
  Cloning method: Unknown
Terms and licenses: Academic/Nonprofit Terms; Industry Terms: Not Available to Industry
Depositor comments: ORF extracted from NCBI: NM_014515.5. Plasmids from this collection were made available to the research community and donated after the lab closed. Please note that the sequence provided by the depositing laboratory may be theoretical/predicted or based on Sanger sequencing results. There may be discrepancies between sequencing results obtained by Addgene and the depositor sequence. If an Addgene verified sequence is not available, please contact before placing your order to request that our lab fully sequence the plasmid.
How to cite: pLNHA-C1-HsNot2-del344-380_T was a gift from Elisa Izaurralde (Addgene plasmid # 147623 ; http://n2t.net/addgene:147623 ; RRID:Addgene_147623)
