[The description below was written by a language model from this plasmid's Addgene catalogue record and pLannotate feature annotations shown in this document.]
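Description:
pLNHA-C1-HsNot2-del344-380_T is a mammalian expression plasmid of about 5.7 kb that produces a deletion mutant of NOT2 (CNOT2), a subunit of the CCR4-NOT deadenylase complex, fused at its N-terminus to a lambda N peptide and an HA epitope. The backbone is recorded as unknown. The feature layout is nevertheless that of a C1-type CMV vector: a high-copy ColE1/pUC origin, an f1 origin, and a NeoR/KanR cassette driven by tandem bacterial (bla) and SV40 early promoters and ended by the HSV TK polyadenylation signal. This cassette gives kanamycin selection in E. coli and could give G418 selection in mammalian cells.

Expression is driven by the CMV immediate-early enhancer and promoter. A T7 promoter lies just downstream of it, and transcripts are terminated by the SV40 poly(A) signal. The open reading frame begins with a short fragment of the bacteriophage lambda N protein, followed by an HA tag and then the CNOT2 coding sequence, which lacks residues 344–380 according to the name. In general use, the lambda N peptide binds boxB RNA hairpins, so such fusions serve to tether a protein to a boxB-containing reporter mRNA and test its effect on that transcript. The record itself states only mammalian expression as the purpose. The associated work concerns the structure and assembly of the NOT module of the human CCR4-NOT complex.

The catalogue fields are inconsistent. The insert name and the linked gene entry point to Drosophila Not2 (Rga), whereas the plasmid name, the species field, the depositor's reference transcript note and the annotated CDS all indicate human CNOT2, so the insert appears to be the human protein. The depositor sequence may be theoretical rather than fully verified.
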