Features (pLannotate 1.2.2; 19 found; start..end, strand, type, name):
     61..364     +  enhancer       CMV enhancer: human cytomegalovirus immediate early enhancer
    365..568     +  promoter       CMV promoter: human cytomegalovirus (CMV) immediate early promoter
    564..597     +  LTR            5' LTR (truncated) (fragment): truncated 5' long terminal repeat (LTR) from HIV-1
    613..631     +  promoter       T7 promoter: promoter for bacteriophage T7 RNA polymerase
    665..730     +  CDS            N (fragment): REGN_LAMBD - Experimental evidence at protein level: Swiss-Prot protein existence level 1. Plays a role as a transcriptional antitermination factor that allows the virus to initiate its lytic phase. Activates expression of the delayed viral early genes by modifying host RNA polymerase (RNAP) into a form that is resistant to termination signals. This antitermination function requires the host NusA protein which serves to stabilize the interaction between antitermination protein N and host RNA polymerase. From Escherichia phage lambda (Bacteriophage lambda).
    755..781     +  CDS            3xHA (fragment): three tandem HA epitope tags
    787..805     +  misc_feature   MCS (fragment): multiple cloning site
    806..2311    +  CDS            CNOT2 (fragment): CNOT2_HUMAN - Also known as CDC36, NOT2. Experimental evidence at protein level: Swiss-Prot protein existence level 1. Component of the CCR4-NOT complex which is one of the major cellular mRNA deadenylases and is linked to various cellular processes including bulk mRNA degradation, miRNA-mediated repression, translational repression during translational initiation and general transcription regulation. Additional complex functions may be a consequence of its influence on mRNA expression. Required for the CCR4- NOT complex structural integrity. Can repress transcription and may link the CCR4-NOT
   2314..2336    +  misc_feature   MCS (fragment): multiple cloning site
   2348..2432    +  CDS            large T antigen (fragment): large T antigen from SV40 (simian virus 40)
   2455..2576    +  polyA_signal   SV40 poly(A) signal: SV40 polyadenylation signal
   2610..3038    -  rep_origin     f1 ori (sequence partly withheld): f1 bacteriophage origin of replication; arrow indicates direction of (+) strand synthesis
   3065..3169    +  promoter       AmpR promoter: bla
   3171..3528    +  promoter       SV40 promoter: SV40 enhancer and early promoter
   3563..4357    +  CDS            NeoR/KanR: aminoglycoside phosphotransferase from Tn5; aph(3')-II (or nptII); confers resistance to neomycin, kanamycin, and G418 (Geneticin®)
   4378..4530    +  CDS            ble (fragment): BLE_KLEPN - Experimental evidence at protein level: Swiss-Prot protein existence level 1. Binding protein with a strong affinity to the bleomycin family of antibiotics. Binds to CL990; an antimitotic-antibiotic compound. From Klebsiella pneumoniae.
   4589..4636    +  polyA_signal   HSV TK poly(A) signal: herpes simplex virus thymidine kinase polyadenylation signal (Cole and Stacy, 1985)
   4727..4743    -  polyA_signal   bGH poly(A) signal (fragment): bovine growth hormone polyadenylation signal
   4965..5553    +  rep_origin     ori: high-copy-number ColE1/pMB1/pBR322/pUC origin of replication
>Addgene plasmid #147623 | pLNHA-C1-HsNot2-del344-380_T | depositor full sequence | sequence record 290070 | Full Sequence
TAGTTATTAATAGTAATCAATTACGGGGTCATTAGTTCATAGCCCATATATGGAGTTCCGCGTTACATAA
CTTACGGTAAATGGCCCGCCTGGCTGACCGCCCAACGACCCCCGCCCATTGACGTCAATAATGACGTATG
TTCCCATAGTAACGCCAATAGGGACTTTCCATTGACGTCAATGGGTGGAGTATTTACGGTAAACTGCCCA
CTTGGCAGTACATCAAGTGTATCATATGCCAAGTACGCCCCCTATTGACGTCAATGACGGTAAATGGCCC
GCCTGGCATTATGCCCAGTACATGACCTTATGGGACTTTCCTACTTGGCAGTACATCTACGTATTAGTCA
TCGCTATTACCATGGTGATGCGGTTTTGGCAGTACATCAATGGGCGTGGATAGCGGTTTGACTCACGGGG
ATTTCCAAGTCTCCACCCCATTGACGTCAATGGGAGTTTGTTTTGGCACCAAAATCAACGGGACTTTCCA
AAATGTCGTAACAACTCCGCCCCATTGACGCAAATGGGCGGTAGGCGTGTACGGTGGGAGGTCTATATAA
GCAGAGCTCTCTGGCTAACTAGAGAACCCACTGCTTACTGGCTTATCGAAATTAATACGACTCACTATAG
GGAGACCCAAGCTCTAGCGCTACCGGTCGCCACCATGGACGCACAAACACGACGACGTGAGCGTCGCGCT
GAGAAACAAGCTCAATGGAAAGCTGCAAACGGTGGATCTCCTCCACATATGGCTTACCCATACGATGTTC
CAGATTACGCTCCTCCATCTCGAGCTCAAGCTTCGGTGAGGACTGATGGACATACATTATCTGAGAAAAG
AAACTACCAGGTGACAAACAGCATGTTTGGTGCTTCAAGAAAGAAGTTTGTAGAGGGGGTCGACAGTGAC
TACCATGACGAAAACATGTACTACAGCCAGTCTTCTATGTTTCCACATCGGTCAGAAAAAGATATGCTGG
CATCACCATCTACATCAGGTCAGCTGTCTCAGTTTGGGGCAAGTTTATACGGGCAACAAAGTGCACTAGG
CCTTCCAATGAGGGGGATGAGCAACAATACCCCTCAGTTAAATCGCAGCTTATCACAAGGCACTCAGTTA
CCGAGCCACGTCACGCCAACAACAGGGGTACCAACAATGTCACTTCACACGCCTCCATCTCCAAGCAGGG
GTATTTTGCCTATGAATCCTAGGAATATGATGAACCACTCCCAGGTTGGTCAGGGCATTGGAATTCCTAG
CAGGACAAATAGCATGAGCAGTTCAGGGTTAGGTAGCCCCAACAGAAGCTCGCCAAGCATAATATGTATG
CCAAAGCAGCAGCCTTCTCGACAGCCTTTTACTGTGAACAGTATGTCTGGATTTGGAATGAACAGGAATC
AGGCATTTGGAATGAATAACTCCTTATCAAGTAACATTTTTAATGGAACAGACGGAAGTGAAAATGTGAC
AGGATTGGACCTTTCAGATTTCCCAGCATTAGCAGACCGAAACAGGAGGGAAGGAAGTGGTAACCCAACT
CCATTAATAAACCCCTTGGCTGGAAGAGCTCCTTATGTTGGAATGGTAACAAAACCAGCAAATGAACAAT
CCCAGGACTTCTCAATACACAATGAAGATTTTCCAGCATTACCAGGCTCCAGCTATAAAGATCCAACATC
AAGTAATGATGACAGTAAATCTAATTTGAATACATCTGGCAAGACAACTTCAAGTACAGATGGACCCAAA
TTCCCTGGAGATAAAAGTTCAACAACACAAAATAATAACCAGCAGAAAAAAGGGATCCAGGTGTTACCTG
ATGGTCGGGTTGACTTAACAACATTAGGCCTCAATCTGAACTCTCCTGAAAATCTCTACCCCAAATTTGC
GTCACCCTGGGCATCTTCACCTTGTCGACCTCAAGACATAGACTTCCATGTTCCATCTGAGTACTTAACG
AACATTCACATTAGGGATAAGCTGGCTGCAATAAAACTTGGCCGATATGGTGAAGACCTTCTCTTCTATC
TCTATTACATGAATGGAGGAGACGTATTACAACTTTTAGCTGCAGTGGAGCTTTTTAACCGTGATTGGAG
ATACCACAAAGAAGAACGAGTATGGATTACCAGGGCACCAGGCATGGAGCCAACAATGAAAACCAATACC
TATGAGAGGGGAACATATTACTTCTTTGACTGTCTTAACTGGAGGAAAGTAGCTAAGGAGTTCCATCTGG
AATATGACAAATTAGAAGAACGGCCTCACCTGCCATCCACCTTCAACTACAACCCTGCTCAGCAAGCCTT
CTAACCGCGGGCCCGGGATCCACCGGATCTAGATAACTGATCATAATCAGCCATACCACATTTGTAGAGG
TTTTACTTGCTTTAAAAAACCTCCCACACCTCCCCCTGAACCTGAAACATAAAATGAATGCAATTGTTGT
TGTTAACTTGTTTATTGCAGCTTATAATGGTTACAAATAAAGCAATAGCATCACAAATTTCACAAATAAA
GCATTTTTTTCACTGCATTCTAGTTGTGGTTTGTCCAAACTCATCAATGTATCTTAACGCGTAAATTGTA
AGCGTTAATATTTTGTTAAAATTCGCGTTAAATTTTTGTTAAATCAGCTCATTTTTTAACCAATAGGCCG
AAATCGGCAAAATCCCTTATAAATCAAAAGAATAGACCGAGATAGGGT
[37 nt withheld, positions 2709-2745]
AAAGAACGTGGACTCCAACGTCAAAGG
[49 nt withheld, positions 2773-2821]
T
[91 nt withheld, positions 2823-2913]
G
[124 nt withheld, positions 2915-3038]
CAGGTGGCACTTTTCGGGGAAATGTGCGCGGAACCCCTATTTGTTTATTTTTCTAAATACATTCAAATAT
GTATCCGCTCATGAGACAATAACCCTGATAAATGCTTCAATAATATTGAAAAAGGAAGAGTCCTGAGGCG
GAAAGAACCAGCTGTGGAATGTGTGTCAGTTAGGGTGTGGAAAGTCCCCAGGCTCCCCAGCAGGCAGAAG
TATGCAAAGCATGCATCTCAATTAGTCAGCAACCAGGTGTGGAAAGTCCCCAGGCTCCCCAGCAGGCAGA
AGTATGCAAAGCATGCATCTCAATTAGTCAGCAACCATAGTCCCGCCCCTAACTCCGCCCATCCCGCCCC
TAACTCCGCCCAGTTCCGCCCATTCTCCGCCCCATGGCTGACTAATTTTTTTTATTTATGCAGAGGCCGA
GGCCGCCTCGGCCTCTGAGCTATTCCAGAAGTAGTGAGGAGGCTTTTTTGGAGGCCTAGGCTTTTGCAAA
GATCGATCAAGAGACAGGATGAGGATCGTTTCGCATGATTGAACAAGATGGATTGCACGCAGGTTCTCCG
GCCGCTTGGGTGGAGAGGCTATTCGGCTATGACTGGGCACAACAGACAATCGGCTGCTCTGATGCCGCCG
TGTTCCGGCTGTCAGCGCAGGGGCGCCCGGTTCTTTTTGTCAAGACCGACCTGTCCGGTGCCCTGAATGA
ACTGCAAGACGAGGCAGCGCGGCTATCGTGGCTGGCCACGACGGGCGTTCCTTGCGCAGCTGTGCTCGAC
GTTGTCACTGAAGCGGGAAGGGACTGGCTGCTATTGGGCGAAGTGCCGGGGCAGGATCTCCTGTCATCTC
ACCTTGCTCCTGCCGAGAAAGTATCCATCATGGCTGATGCAATGCGGCGGCTGCATACGCTTGATCCGGC
TACCTGCCCATTCGACCACCAAGCGAAACATCGCATCGAGCGAGCACGTACTCGGATGGAAGCCGGTCTT
GTCGATCAGGATGATCTGGACGAAGAGCATCAGGGGCTCGCGCCAGCCGAACTGTTCGCCAGGCTCAAGG
CGAGCATGCCCGACGGCGAGGATCTCGTCGTGACCCATGGCGATGCCTGCTTGCCGAATATCATGGTGGA
AAATGGCCGCTTTTCTGGATTCATCGACTGTGGCCGGCTGGGTGTGGCGGACCGCTATCAGGACATAGCG
TTGGCTACCCGTGATATTGCTGAAGAGCTTGGCGGCGAATGGGCTGACCGCTTCCTCGTGCTTTACGGTA
TCGCCGCTCCCGATTCGCAGCGCATCGCCTTCTATCGCCTTCTTGACGAGTTCTTCTGAGCGGGACTCTG
GGGTTCGAAATGACCGACCAAGCGACGCCCAACCTGCCATCACGAGATTTCGATTCCACCGCCGCCTTCT
ATGAAAGGTTGGGCTTCGGAATCGTTTTCCGGGACGCCGGCTGGATGATCCTCCAGCGCGGGGATCTCAT
GCTGGAGTTCTTCGCCCACCCTAGGGGGAGGCTAACTGAAACACGGAAGGAGACAATACCGGAAGGAACC
CGCGCTATGACGGCAATAAAAAGACAGAATAAAACGCACGGTGTTGGGTCGTTTGTTCATAAACGCGGGG
TTCGGTCCCAGGGCTGGCACTCTGTCGATACCCCACCGAGACCCCATTGGGGCCAATACGCCCGCGTTTC
TTCCTTTTCCCCACCCCACCCCCCAAGTTCGGGTGAAGGCCCAGGGCTCGCAGCCAACGTCGGGGCGGCA
GGCCCTGCCATAGCCTCAGGTTACTCATATATACTTTAGATTGATTTAAAACTTCATTTTTAATTTAAAA
GGATCTAGGTGAAGATCCTTTTTGATAATCTCATGACCAAAATCCCTTAACGTGAGTTTTCGTTCCACTG
AGCGTCAGACCCCGTAGAAAAGATCAAAGGATCTTCTTGAGATCCTTTTTTTCTGCGCGTAATCTGCTGC
TTGCAAACAAAAAAACCACCGCTACCAGCGGTGGTTTGTTTGCCGGATCAAGAGCTACCAACTCTTTTTC
CGAAGGTAACTGGCTTCAGCAGAGCGCAGATACCAAATACTGTCCTTCTAGTGTAGCCGTAGTTAGGCCA
CCACTTCAAGAACTCTGTAGCACCGCCTACATACCTCGCTCTGCTAATCCTGTTACCAGTGGCTGCTGCC
AGTGGCGATAAGTCGTGTCTTACCGGGTTGGACTCAAGACGATAGTTACCGGATAAGGCGCAGCGGTCGG
GCTGAACGGGGGGTTCGTGCACACAGCCCAGCTTGGAGCGAACGACCTACACCGAACTGAGATACCTACA
GCGTGAGCTATGAGAAAGCGCCACGCTTCCCGAAGGGAGAAAGGCGGACAGGTATCCGGTAAGCGGCAGG
GTCGGAACAGGAGAGCGCACGAGGGAGCTTCCAGGGGGAAACGCCTGGTATCTTTATAGTCCTGTCGGGT
TTCGCCACCTCTGACTTGAGCGTCGATTTTTGTGATGCTCGTCAGGGGGGCGGAGCCTATGGAAAAACGC
CAGCAACGCGGCCTTTTTACGGTTCCTGGCCTTTTGCTGGCCTTTTGCTCACATGTTCTTTCCTGCGTTA
TCCCCTGATTCTGTGGATAACCGTATTACCGCCATGCAT
